Addgene plasmid #156603: pD649-HAsp-FCGR3A-Fc(DAPA)-AviTag-6xHis
Purpose: Mammalian expression of cell-surface protein extracellular domain fused to Fc(DAPA)-Avi-6xHis. Protein is secreted from cells.
Depositing lab: Chris Garcia. Depositing organization: Stanford University. Publication: A Human IgSF Cell-Surface Interactome Reveals a Complex Network of Protein-Protein Interactions. Wojtowicz WM, Vielmetter J, Fernandes RA, Siepe DH, Eastman CL, Chisholm GB, Cox S, Klock H, Anderson PW, Rue SM, Miller JJ, Glaser SM, Bragstad ML, Vance J, Lam AW, Lesley SA, Zinn K, Garcia KC. Cell. 2020 Aug 20;182(4):1027-1043.e17. doi: 10.1016/j.cell.2020.07.025. PubMed 32822567.
Backbone
  Vector backbone: pD649
  Backbone size w/o insert (bp): 6106
  Vector type: Mammalian Expression
Growth in bacteria
  Bacterial resistance: Ampicillin, 100 μg/mL
  Growth temperature: 37°C
  Growth strain: DH5alpha
  Copy number: High Copy
Gene/Insert
  Gene/Insert name: FCGR3A (alt name: FCG3A)
  Species: H. sapiens (human)
  Insert size (bp): 576
  Mutation: Fc region of human IgG contains D265A and P329A mutations (DAPA)
  Entrez Gene: FCGR3A (a.k.a. CD16, CD16-II, CD16A, FCG3, FCGR3, FCGRIII, FCR-10, FCRIII, FCRIIIA, FcGRIIIA, IGFR3, IMD20)
  Promoter: CMV/SP6
  Tag / fusion protein: Fc(DAPA)-AviTag-6xHis (C terminal on backbone)
  Cloning method: Restriction Enzyme; 5′ cloning site GCGGCCGC (not destroyed); 3′ cloning site GGCGCGCC (not destroyed)
  Sequencing primers: 5′ ATTTAGGTGACACTATAG; 3′ CACGTACCAGTTGAACTTCACC
Resource information
  A portion of this plasmid was derived from a plasmid made by: synthesis by ThermoFisher
Terms and licenses: Academic/Nonprofit Terms; Industry Terms: Not Available to Industry
Depositor comments: Some plasmids in this collection may have an IS4-like element ISVsa5 family transposase upstream of the CMV promoter.
How to cite: pD649-HAsp-FCGR3A-Fc(DAPA)-AviTag-6xHis was a gift from Chris Garcia (Addgene plasmid # 156603 ; http://n2t.net/addgene:156603 ; RRID:Addgene_156603)
