[The description below was written by a language model from this plasmid's Addgene catalogue record and pLannotate feature annotations shown in this document.]
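Description:
pD649-HAsp-FCGR3A-Fc(DAPA)-AviTag-6xHis is a mammalian expression plasmid on the pD649 backbone, designed to produce the extracellular domain of the human low-affinity IgG receptor FCGR3A (CD16A) as a secreted Fc fusion protein. It is maintained in E. coli as a high-copy plasmid through a ColE1/pUC-type origin and selected with ampicillin (β-lactamase). The sequenced record is 6,682 nt.

The expression cassette is driven by the human CMV immediate-early enhancer and promoter, followed by a fragment of CMV intron A and an SP6 promoter that also serves as a sequencing primer site. The open reading frame begins with a signal peptide: the plasmid name indicates an HA signal peptide, whereas the automated annotation labels this short region as a fragment of a mouse IgH signal sequence. The 576 bp ectodomain insert sits between retained NotI and AscI sites. The annotation tool assigns it to the closely related paralogue FCGR3B, but the catalogue record identifies it as FCGR3A. Downstream is a human IgG1 Fc carrying the D265A and P329A (DAPA) substitutions, which are commonly used to reduce Fc effector binding, followed by an AviTag for site-specific biotinylation and a 6xHis tag for metal-affinity purification. These two tags are not individually annotated. A bGH polyadenylation signal ends the transcript.

A separate SV40 promoter/EM7-driven puromycin resistance cassette with an SV40 poly(A) signal could allow selection in mammalian cells. Several other annotations are only backbone remnants (f1 ori, ble, KanR, lacZα fragments). The depositor notes that some plasmids in this collection may carry an IS4-like transposase upstream of the CMV promoter, although none is annotated here. The construct belongs to a set made for producing soluble ectodomains to map interactions among human IgSF cell-surface proteins.
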