Features (pLannotate 1.2.2; 21 found; start..end, strand, type, name):
     77..380     +  enhancer       CMV enhancer: human cytomegalovirus immediate early enhancer
    381..584     +  promoter       CMV promoter: human cytomegalovirus (CMV) immediate early promoter
    720..763     +  intron         CMV intron (fragment): modified intron A from human cytomegalovirus
    815..833     +  promoter       SP6 promoter: promoter for bacteriophage SP6 RNA polymerase
    837..874     +  CDS            IgH signal sequence (fragment): signal sequence from the mouse immunoglobulin heavy chain variable region
    962..1558    +  CDS            FCGR3B (fragment): FCG3B_HUMAN - Also known as CD16B, FCG3, FCGR3, IGFR3. Experimental evidence at protein level: Swiss-Prot protein existence level 1. Receptor for the Fc region of immunoglobulins gamma. Low affinity receptor. Binds complexed or aggregated IgG and also monomeric IgG. Contrary to III-A, is not capable to mediate antibody-dependent cytotoxicity and phagocytosis. May serve as a trap for immune complexes in the peripheral circulation which does not activate neutrophils. From Homo sapiens (Human).
   1574..2251    +  CDS            IGHG1 (fragment): IGHG1_HUMAN - Experimental evidence at protein level: Swiss-Prot protein existence level 1. Constant region of immunoglobulin heavy chains. Immunoglobulins, also known as antibodies, are membrane-bound or secreted glycoproteins produced by B lymphocytes. In the recognition phase of humoral immunity, the membrane-bound immunoglobulins serve as receptors which, upon binding of a specific antigen, trigger the clonal expansion and differentiation of B lymphocytes into immunoglobulins- secreting plasma cells. Secreted immunoglobulins mediate the effector phase of humoral immunity, which results in
   2466..2577    +  polyA_signal   bGH poly(A) signal: bovine growth hormone polyadenylation signal
   2578..2686    +  rep_origin     f1 ori (fragment): f1 bacteriophage origin of replication; arrow indicates direction of (+) strand synthesis
   2700..3029    +  promoter       SV40 promoter: SV40 enhancer and early promoter
   3077..3124    +  promoter       EM7 promoter: synthetic bacterial promoter&nbsp
   3143..3742    +  CDS            PuroR (fragment): puromycin N-acetyltransferase; pac from Streptomyces; confers resistance to puromycin
   3752..3877    +  CDS            ble (fragment): BLE_KLEPN - Experimental evidence at protein level: Swiss-Prot protein existence level 1. Binding protein with a strong affinity to the bleomycin family of antibiotics. Binds to CL990; an antimitotic-antibiotic compound. From Klebsiella pneumoniae.
   3872..3993    +  polyA_signal   SV40 poly(A) signal: SV40 polyadenylation signal
   4046..4906    -  CDS            AmpR: β-lactamase; bla; confers resistance to ampicillin, carbenicillin, and related antibiotics
   4909..5005    -  promoter       AmpR promoter (fragment): bla
   5035..5059    -  CDS            KanR (fragment): aminoglycoside phosphotransferase; aph(3')-Ia; confers resistance to kanamycin
   5170..5758    +  rep_origin     ori: high-copy-number ColE1/pMB1/pBR322/pUC origin of replication
   5983..6000    +  terminator     rrnB T2 terminator (fragment): transcription terminator T2 from the E. coli rrnB gene
   6025..6044    -  CDS            lacZα (fragment): LacZα fragment of β-galactosidase; lacZ fragment
   6500..6516    +  protein_bind   lac operator: The lac repressor binds to the lac operator to inhibit transcription in E. coli. This inhibition can be relieved by adding lactose or isopropyl-β-D-thiogalactopyranoside (IPTG). lac repressor encoded by lacI
>Addgene plasmid #156603 | pD649-HAsp-FCGR3A-Fc(DAPA)-AviTag-6xHis | addgene full sequence | sequence record 401531 | Addgene NGS Result
GGCATTGATTATTGACTAGTTATTAATAGTAATCAATTACGGGGTCATTAGTTCATAGCCCATATATGGA
GTTCCGCGTTACATAACTTACGGTAAATGGCCCGCCTGGCTGACCGCCCAACGACCCCCGCCCATTGACG
TCAATAATGACGTATGTTCCCATAGTAACGCCAATAGGGACTTTCCATTGACGTCAATGGGTGGAGTATT
TACGGTAAACTGCCCACTTGGCAGTACATCAAGTGTATCATATGCCAAGTACGCCCCCTATTGACGTCAA
TGACGGTAAATGGCCCGCCTGGCATTATGCCCAGTACATGACCTTATGGGACTTTCCTACTTGGCAGTAC
ATCTACGTATTAGTCATCGCTATTACCATGGTGATGCGGTTTTGGCAGTACATCAATGGGCGTGGATAGC
GGTTTGACTCACGGGGATTTCCAAGTCTCCACCCCATTGACGTCAATGGGAGTTTGTTTTGGCACCAAAA
TCAACGGGACTTTCCAAAATGTCGTAACAACTCCGCCCCATTGACGCAAATGGGCGGTAGGCGTGTACGG
TGGGAGGTCTATATAAGCAGAGCTCGTTTAGTGAACCGTCAGATCGCCTGGAGACGCCATCCACGCTGTT
TTGACCTCCATAGAAGACACCGGGACCGATCCAGCCTCCGCGGCCGGGAACGGTGCATTGGAACGCGGAT
TCCCCGTGCCAAGAGTGACGTAAGTACCGCCTATAGAGTCTATAGGCCCACCCCCTTGGCTTCGTTAGAA
CGCGGCTACAATTAATACATAACCTTATGTATCATACACATACGATTTAGGTGACACTATAGAATAACAT
CCACTTTGCCTTTCTCTCCACAGGTGTCCACTCCCAGGTCCAACTGCACCTCGGTTCTATCGAAAACGCG
CCTGCTAGCGCCACCATGAAGACCATCATTGCCCTGAGCTACATCTTCTGCCTGGTGTTCGCTGCGGCCG
CCGGAATGAGAACAGAAGATCTGCCTAAGGCCGTGGTGTTCCTGGAACCTCAGTGGTACAGAGTGCTGGA
AAAGGACAGCGTGACCCTGAAGTGTCAGGGCGCCTACTCTCCCGAGGATAACAGCACCCAGTGGTTCCAC
AACGAGAGCCTGATCAGCAGCCAGGCCAGCAGCTACTTTATCGATGCCGCCACAGTGGACGACAGCGGCG
AGTACAGATGCCAGACCAATCTGAGCACCCTGAGCGACCCTGTGCAGCTGGAAGTGCATATTGGATGGCT
GCTGCTGCAGGCCCCTAGATGGGTGTTCAAAGAAGAGGACCCCATCCACCTGAGATGCCACTCTTGGAAG
AACACAGCCCTGCACAAAGTGACCTACCTGCAGAACGGCAAGGGCAGAAAGTACTTCCACCACAACAGCG
ACTTCTACATCCCCAAGGCCACACTGAAGGACTCCGGCTCCTATTTCTGCAGAGGCCTGTTCGGCAGCAA
GAACGTGTCCAGCGAGACAGTGAACATCACCATCACACAGGGCCTCGCCGTGTCCACCATCAGCAGCTTT
TTTCCACCTGGCTACCAAGGCGCGCCGGGCGGCGACAAGACCCACACCTGCCCCCCCTGCCCAGCTCCAG
AACTGCTGGGAGGGCCTTCCGTGTTCCTGTTCCCCCCCAAGCCCAAGGACACCCTGATGATCAGCAGGAC
CCCCGAGGTGACCTGCGTGGTGGTGGCCGTGTCCCACGAGGACCCAGAGGTGAAGTTCAACTGGTACGTG
GACGGCGTGGAGGTGCACAACGCCAAGACCAAGCCCAGAGAGGAGCAGTACAACAGCACCTACAGGGTGG
TGTCCGTGCTGACCGTGCTGCACCAGGACTGGCTGAACGGCAAAGAATACAAGTGCAAAGTCTCCAACAA
GGCCCTGGCTGCCCCAATCGAAAAGACAATCAGCAAGGCCAAGGGCCAGCCACGGGAGCCCCAGGTGTAC
ACCCTGCCCCCCAGCCGGGAGGAGATGACCAAGAACCAGGTGTCCCTGACCTGTCTGGTGAAGGGCTTCT
ACCCCAGCGATATCGCCGTGGAGTGGGAGAGCAACGGCCAGCCCGAGAACAACTACAAGACCACCCCCCC
AGTGCTGGACAGCGACGGCAGCTTCTTCCTGTACAGCAAGCTGACCGTGGACAAGTCCAGGTGGCAGCAG
GGCAACGTGTTCAGCTGCAGCGTGATGCACGAGGCCCTGCACAACCACTACACCCAGAAGTCCCTGAGCC
TGAGCCCCGGCGGCAGCGGTCTTAATGATATTTTCGAGGCTCAGAAGATTGAGTGGCATGAACACCACCA
CCATCACCACTAAGGCCGGCCTGTAGTCACTGGCACAACGCGTTACCCGGTAAGCCAATCGGGTATACAC
GGTCGTCATACTGCAGACAGGGTTCTTCTACTTTGCAAGATAGTCTTGAGTAGTAAAATAAATAGATAGA
GAAAATCAGCCTCGACTGTGCCTTCTAGTTGCCAGCCATCTGTTGTTTGCCCCTCCCCCGTGCCTTCCTT
GACCCTGGAAGGTGCCACTCCCACTGTCCTTTCCTAATAAAATGAGGAAATTGCATCACAACACTCAACC
CTATCTCGGTCTATTCTTTTGATTTATAAGGGATTTTGCCGATTTCGGCCTATTGGTTAAAAAATGAGCT
GATTTAACAAAAATTTAACGCGAATTAATTCTGTGGAATGTGTGTCAGTTAGGGTGTGGAAAGTCCCCAG
GCTCCCCAGCAGGCAGAAGTATGCAAAGCATGCATCTCAATTAGTCAGCAACCAGGTGTGGAAAGTCCCC
AGGCTCCCCAGCAGGCAGAAGTATGCAAAGCATGCATCTCAATTAGTCAGCAACCATAGTCCCGCCCCTA
ACTCCGCCCATCCCGCCCCTAACTCCGCCCAGTTCCGCCCATTCTCCGCCCCATGGCTGACTAATTTTTT
TTATTTATGCAGAGGCCGAGGCCGCCTCTGCCTCTGAGCTATTCCAGAAGTAGTGAGGAGGCTTTTTTGG
AGGCCTAGGCTTTTGCAAAAAGCTCCCGGGAGCTTGTATATCCATTTTCGGATCTGATCAGCACGTGTTG
ACAATTAATCATCGGCATAGTATATCGGCATAGTATAATACGACAAGGTGAGGAACTAAACCATGACCGA
GTACAAGCCCACGGTGCGCCTCGCCACCCGCGACGACGTCCCCAGGGCCGTACGCACCCTCGCCGCCGCG
TTCGCCGACTACCCCGCCACGCGCCACACCGTCGATCCGGACCGCCACATCGAGCGGGTCACCGAGCTGC
AAGAACTCTTCCTCACGCGCGTCGGGCTCGACATCGGCAAGGTGTGGGTCGCGGACGACGGCGCCGCGGT
GGCGGTCTGGACCACGCCGGAGAGCGTCGAAGCGGGGGCGGTGTTCGCCGAGATCGGCCCGCGCATGGCC
GAGTTGAGCGGTTCCCGGCTGGCCGCGCAGCAACAGATGGAAGGCCTCCTGGCGCCGCACCGGCCCAAGG
AGCCCGCGTGGTTCCTGGCCACCGTCGGCGTCTCGCCCGACCACCAGGGCAAGGGTCTGGGCAGCGCCGT
CGTGCTCCCCGGAGTGGAGGCGGCCGAGCGCGCCGGGGTGCCCGCCTTCCTGGAGACATCCGCGCCCCGC
AACCTCCCCTTCTACGAGCGGCTCGGCTTCACCGTCACCGCCGACGTCGAGGTGCCCGAAGGACCGCGCA
CCTGGTGCATGACCCGCAAGCCCGGTGCCTGACACGTGCTACGAGATTTCGATTCCACCGCCGCCTTCTA
TGAAAGGTTGGGCTTCGGAATCGTTTTCCGGGACGCCGGCTGGATGATCCTCCAGCGCGGGGATCTCATG
CTGGAGTTCTTCGCCCACCCCAACTTGTTTATTGCAGCTTATAATGGTTACAAATAAAGCAATAGCATCA
CAAATTTCACAAATAAAGCATTTTTTTCACTGCATTCTAGTTGTGGTTTGTCCAAACTCATCAATGTATC
TTATCATGTCTGTATACCGTCGACCTCTAGCTAGAGCTTGGCGTAATCATGGTCATTACCAATGCTTAAT
CAGTGAGGCACCTATCTCAGCGATCTGTCTATTTCGTTCATCCATAGTTGCCTGACTCCCCGTCGTGTAG
ATAACTACGATACGGGAGGGCTTACCATCTGGCCCCAGCGCTGCGATGATACCGCGAGAACCACGCTCAC
CGGCTCCGGATTTATCAGCAATAAACCAGCCAGCCGGAAGGGCCGAGCGCAGAAGTGGTCCTGCAACTTT
ATCCGCCTCCATCCAGTCTATTAATTGTTGCCGGGAAGCTAGAGTAAGTAGTTCGCCAGTTAATAGTTTG
CGCAACGTTGTTGCCATCGCTACAGGCATCGTGGTGTCACGCTCGTCGTTTGGTATGGCTTCATTCAGCT
CCGGTTCCCAACGATCAAGGCGAGTTACATGATCCCCCATGTTGTGCAAAAAAGCGGTTAGCTCCTTCGG
TCCTCCGATCGTTGTCAGAAGTAAGTTGGCCGCAGTGTTATCACTCATGGTTATGGCAGCACTGCATAAT
TCTCTTACTGTCATGCCATCCGTAAGATGCTTTTCTGTGACTGGTGAGTACTCAACCAAGTCATTCTGAG
AATAGTGTATGCGGCGACCGAGTTGCTCTTGCCCGGCGTCAATACGGGATAATACCGCGCCACATAGCAG
AACTTTAAAAGTGCTCATCATTGGAAAACGTTCTTCGGGGCGAAAACTCTCAAGGATCTTACCGCTGTTG
AGATCCAGTTCGATGTAACCCACTCGTGCACCCAACTGATCTTCAGCATCTTTTACTTTCACCAGCGTTT
CTGGGTGAGCAAAAACAGGAAGGCAAAATGCCGCAAAAAAGGGAATAAGGGCGACACGGAAATGTTGAAT
ACTCATATTCTTCCTTTTTCAATATTATTGAAGCATTTATCAGGGTTATTGTCTCATGAGCGGATACATA
TTTGAATGTATTTAGAAAAATAAACAAATAGGGGTCAGTGTTACAACCAATTAACCAATTCTGAACATTA
TCGCGAGCCCATTTATACCTGAATATGGCTCATAACACCCCTTGCTCATGACCAAAATCCCTTAACGTGA
GTTACGCGCGCGTCGTTCCACTGAGCGTCAGACCCCGTAGAAAAGATCAAAGGATCTTCTTGAGATCCTT
TTTTTCTGCGCGTAATCTGCTGCTTGCAAACAAAAAAACCACCGCTACCAGCGGTGGTTTGTTTGCCGGA
TCAAGAGCTACCAACTCTTTTTCCGAAGGTAACTGGCTTCAGCAGAGCGCAGATACCAAATACTGTTCTT
CTAGTGTAGCCGTAGTTAGCCCACCACTTCAAGAACTCTGTAGCACCGCCTACATACCTCGCTCTGCTAA
TCCTGTTACCAGTGGCTGCTGCCAGTGGCGATAAGTCGTGTCTTACCGGGTTGGACTCAAGACGATAGTT
ACCGGATAAGGCGCAGCGGTCGGGCTGAACGGGGGGTTCGTGCACACAGCCCAGCTTGGAGCGAACGACC
TACACCGAACTGAGATACCTACAGCGTGAGCTATGAGAAAGCGCCACGCTTCCCGAAGGGAGAAAGGCGG
ACAGGTATCCGGTAAGCGGCAGGGTCGGAACAGGAGAGCGCACGAGGGAGCTTCCAGGGGGAAACGCCTG
GTATCTTTATAGTCCTGTCGGGTTTCGCCACCTCTGACTTGAGCGTCGATTTTTGTGATGCTCGTCAGGG
GGGCGGAGCCTATGGAAAAACGCCAGCAACGCGGCCTTTTTACGGTTCCTGGCCTTTTGCTGGCCTTTTG
CTCACATGTTCTTTCCTGCGTTATCCCCTGATTCTGTGGATAACCGTATTACCGCCTTTGAGTGAGCTGA
TACCGCTCGCCGCAGCCGAACGACCGAGCGCAGCGAGTCAGTGAGCGAGGAAGCGGAAGGCGAGAGTAGG
GAACTGCCAGGCATCAAACTAAGCAGAAGGCCCCTGACGGATGGCCTTTTTGCGTTTCTACAAACTCTTT
CTGTGTTGTAAAACGACGGCCAGTCTTAAGCTCGGGCCCCCTGGGCGGTTCTGATAACGAGTAATCGTTA
ATCCGCAAATAACGTAAAAACCCGCTTCGGCGGGTTTTTTTATGGGGGGAGTTTAGGGAAAGAGCATTTG
TCAGAATATTTAAGGGCGCCTGTCACTTTGCTTGATATATGAGAATTATTTAACCTTATAAATGAGAAAA
AAGCAACGCACTTTAAATAAGATACGTTGCTTTTTCGATTGATGAACACCTATAATTAAACTATTCATCT
ATTATTTATGATTTTTTGTATATACAATATTTCTAGTTTGTTAAAGAGAATTAAGAAAATAAATCTCGAA
AATAATAAAGGGAAAATCAGTTTTTGATATCAAAATTATACATGTCAACGATAATACAAAATATAATACA
AACTATAAGATGTTATCAGTATTTATTATCATTTAGAATAAATTTTGTGTCGCCCTTAATTGTGAGCGGA
TAACAATTACGAGCTTCATGCACAGTGGCGTTGACTCAATATTGGCCATTAGCCATATTATTCATTGGTT
ATATAGCATAAATCAATATTGGCTATTGGCCATTGCATACGTTGTATCTATATCATAATATGTACATTTA
TATTGGCTCATGTCCAATATGACCGCCATGTT
