>Addgene plasmid #156603 | pD649-HAsp-FCGR3A-Fc(DAPA)-AviTag-6xHis | depositor partial sequence | sequence record 302316 | insert (extracellular domain)
GGAATGAGAACAGAAGATCTGCCTAAGGCCGTGGTGTTCCTGGAACCTCAGTGGTACAGAGTGCTGGAAA
AGGACAGCGTGACCCTGAAGTGTCAGGGCGCCTACTCTCCCGAGGATAACAGCACCCAGTGGTTCCACAA
CGAGAGCCTGATCAGCAGCCAGGCCAGCAGCTACTTTATCGATGCCGCCACAGTGGACGACAGCGGCGAG
TACAGATGCCAGACCAATCTGAGCACCCTGAGCGACCCTGTGCAGCTGGAAGTGCATATTGGATGGCTGC
TGCTGCAGGCCCCTAGATGGGTGTTCAAAGAAGAGGACCCCATCCACCTGAGATGCCACTCTTGGAAGAA
CACAGCCCTGCACAAAGTGACCTACCTGCAGAACGGCAAGGGCAGAAAGTACTTCCACCACAACAGCGAC
TTCTACATCCCCAAGGCCACACTGAAGGACTCCGGCTCCTATTTCTGCAGAGGCCTGTTCGGCAGCAAGA
ACGTGTCCAGCGAGACAGTGAACATCACCATCACACAGGGCCTCGCCGTGTCCACCATCAGCAGCTTTTT
TCCACCTGGCTACCAA
